>Addgene plasmid #157220 | pD649-HAsp-TARM1-COMP5AP-AviTag-9xHis | depositor full sequence | sequence record 303549 | Full Sequence
TTTCAATATTATTGAAGCATTTATCAGGGTTATTGTCTCATGAGCGGATACATATTTGAATGTATTTAGA
AAAATAAACAAATAGGGGTCAGTGTTACAACCAATTAACCAATTCTGAACATTATCGCGAGCCCATTTAT
ACCTGAATATGGCTCATAACACCCCTTGCTCATGACCAAAATCCCTTAACGTGAGTTACGCGCGCGTCGT
TCCACTGAGCGTCAGACCCCGTAGAAAAGATCAAAGGATCTTCTTGAGATCCTTTTTTTCTGCGCGTAAT
CTGCTGCTTGCAAACAAAAAAACCACCGCTACCAGCGGTGGTTTGTTTGCCGGATCAAGAGCTACCAACT
CTTTTTCCGAAGGTAACTGGCTTCAGCAGAGCGCAGATACCAAATACTGTTCTTCTAGTGTAGCCGTAGT
TAGCCCACCACTTCAAGAACTCTGTAGCACCGCCTACATACCTCGCTCTGCTAATCCTGTTACCAGTGGC
TGCTGCCAGTGGCGATAAGTCGTGTCTTACCGGGTTGGACTCAAGACGATAGTTACCGGATAAGGCGCAG
CGGTCGGGCTGAACGGGGGGTTCGTGCACACAGCCCAGCTTGGAGCGAACGACCTACACCGAACTGAGAT
ACCTACAGCGTGAGCTATGAGAAAGCGCCACGCTTCCCGAAGGGAGAAAGGCGGACAGGTATCCGGTAAG
CGGCAGGGTCGGAACAGGAGAGCGCACGAGGGAGCTTCCAGGGGGAAACGCCTGGTATCTTTATAGTCCT
GTCGGGTTTCGCCACCTCTGACTTGAGCGTCGATTTTTGTGATGCTCGTCAGGGGGGCGGAGCCTATGGA
AAAACGCCAGCAACGCGGCCTTTTTACGGTTCCTGGCCTTTTGCTGGCCTTTTGCTCACATGTTCTTTCC
TGCGTTATCCCCTGATTCTGTGGATAACCGTATTACCGCCTTTGAGTGAGCTGATACCGCTCGCCGCAGC
CGAACGACCGAGCGCAGCGAGTCAGTGAGCGAGGAAGCGGAAGGCGAGAGTAGGGAACTGCCAGGCATCA
AACTAAGCAGAAGGCCCCTGACGGATGGCCTTTTTGCGTTTCTACAAACTCTTTCTGTGTTGTAAAACGA
CGGCCAGTCTTAAGCTCGGGCCCCCTGGGCGGTTCTGATAACGAGTAATCGTTAATCCGCAAATAACGTA
AAAACCCGCTTCGGCGGGTTTTTTTATGGGGGGAGTTTAGGGAAAGAGCATTTGTCAGAATATTTAAGGG
CGCCTGTCACTTTGCTTGATATATGAGAATTATTTAACCTTATAAATGAGAAAAAAGCAACGCACTTTAA
ATAAGATACGTTGCTTTTTCGATTGATGAACACCTATAATTAAACTATTCATCTATTATTTATGATTTTT
TGTATATACAATATTTCTAGTTTGTTAAAGAGAATTAAGAAAATAAATCTCGAAAATAATAAAGGGAAAA
TCAGTTTTTGATATCAAAATTATACATGTCAACGATAATACAAAATATAATACAAACTATAAGATGTTAT
CAGTATTTATTATCATTTAGAATAAATTTTGTGTCGCCCTTAATTGTGAGCGGATAACAATTACGAGCTT
CATGCACAGTGGCGTTGACTCAATATTGGCCATTAGCCATATTATTCATTGGTTATATAGCATAAATCAA
TATTGGCTATTGGCCATTGCATACGTTGTATCTATATCATAATATGTACATTTATATTGGCTCATGTCCA
ATATGACCGCCATGTTGGCATTGATTATTGACTAGTTATTAATAGTAATCAATTACGGGGTCATTAGTTC
ATAGCCCATATATGGAGTTCCGCGTTACATAACTTACGGTAAATGGCCCGCCTGGCTGACCGCCCAACGA
CCCCCGCCCATTGACGTCAATAATGACGTATGTTCCCATAGTAACGCCAATAGGGACTTTCCATTGACGT
CAATGGGTGGAGTATTTACGGTAAACTGCCCACTTGGCAGTACATCAAGTGTATCATATGCCAAGTACGC
CCCCTATTGACGTCAATGACGGTAAATGGCCCGCCTGGCATTATGCCCAGTACATGACCTTATGGGACTT
TCCTACTTGGCAGTACATCTACGTATTAGTCATCGCTATTACCATGGTGATGCGGTTTTGGCAGTACATC
AATGGGCGTGGATAGCGGTTTGACTCACGGGGATTTCCAAGTCTCCACCCCATTGACGTCAATGGGAGTT
TGTTTTGGCACCAAAATCAACGGGACTTTCCAAAATGTCGTAACAACTCCGCCCCATTGACGCAAATGGG
CGGTAGGCGTGTACGGTGGGAGGTCTATATAAGCAGAGCTCGTTTAGTGAACCGTCAGATCGCCTGGAGA
CGCCATCCACGCTGTTTTGACCTCCATAGAAGACACCGGGACCGATCCAGCCTCCGCGGCCGGGAACGGT
GCATTGGAACGCGGATTCCCCGTGCCAAGAGTGACGTAAGTACCGCCTATAGAGTCTATAGGCCCACCCC
CTTGGCTTCGTTAGAACGCGGCTACAATTAATACATAACCTTATGTATCATACACATACGATTTAGGTGA
CACTATAGAATAACATCCACTTTGCCTTTCTCTCCACAGGTGTCCACTCCCAGGTCCAACTGCACCTCGG
TTCTATCGAAAACGCGCCTGCTAGCGCCACCATGAAGACCATCATTGCCCTGAGCTACATCTTCTGCCTG
GTGTTCGCTGCGGCCGCCCAAGGCGATACAAGAGGCGACGGATCTCTGCCTAAGCCTTCTCTGTCTGCCT
GGCCTTCTAGCGTGGTGCCCGCCAATAGCAATGTGACCCTGAGATGTTGGACCCCTGCCAGAGGCGTGTC
CTTCGTTCTGAGAAAAGGCGGCATCATCCTGGAAAGCCCCAAGCCTCTGGATTCTACAGAGGGCGCTGCC
GAGTTCCACCTGAACAACCTGAAAGTGCGGAACGCCGGCGAGTACACATGCGAGTACTACAGAAAGGCCT
CTCCACACATCCTGAGCCAGAGATCTGATGTCCTGCTGCTGCTGGTCACAGGCCACCTGAGCAAGCCCTT
TCTGAGAACCTATCAGAGGGGCACAGTGACCGCTGGCGGAAGAGTTACCCTGCAGTGTCAGAAGAGGGAC
CAGCTGTTCGTGCCCATCATGTTCGCCCTGCTGAAGGCCGGAACACCCTCTCCAATTCAGCTGCAGTCTC
CTGCCGGCAAAGAGATCGACTTCAGCCTGGTGGATGTGACAGCCGGCGACGCCGGAAATTACAGCTGCAT
GTACTACCAGACAAAGAGCCCCTTCTGGGCCAGCGAGCCTAGCGATCAGCTGGAAATCCTGGTTACCGTG
CCTCCTGGCACCACCAGCTCTAACTACAGCCTGGGCAACTTCGTCAGAGGCGCGCCGGAAGATCAAGTTG
ATCCAAGATTGATTGATGGCAAGGGCGGATCTCTGGAGGTGCTGTTCCAGGGACCAGGCGGAAGCGGCAA
TCCCGGCGGCGATCTGGCCCCCCAGATGCTGCGCGAGCTGCAGGAGACCAATGCCGCCCTGCAGGACGTG
CGCGAGCTGCTGCGCCACCGCGTGAAGGAGATCACCTTCCTGAAGAACACCGTGATGGAGTGCGACGCCT
GCGGTATGCAGCCCTCTAGAGGCTCCGGCTCCATCATCCCAGTTGAGGAGGAGAACCCGGACTTCTGGAA
CCGCGAGGCAGCCGAGGCCCTGGGTGCCGCCAAGAAGCTGCAGCCTGCACAGACAGCCGCCAAGAACCTC
ATCATCTTCCTGGGCGATGGGATGGGGGTGTCTACGGTGACAGCTGCCAGGATCCTAAAAGGGCAGAAGA
AGGACAAACTGGGGCCTGAGATACCCCTGGCCATGGACCGCTTCCCATATGTGGCTCTGTCCAAGACATA
CAATGTAGACAAACATGTGCCAGACAGTGGAGCCACAGCCACGGCCTACCTGTGCGGGGTCAAGGGCAAC
TTCCAGACCATTGGCTTGAGTGCAGCCGCCCGCTTTAACCAGTGCAACACGACACGCGGCAACGAGGTCA
TCTCCGTGATGAATCGGGCCAAGAAAGCAGGGAAGTCAGTGGGAGTGGTAACCACCACACGAGTGCAGCA
CGCCTCGCCAGCCGGCACCTACGCCCACACGGTGAACCGCAACTGGTACTCGGACGCCGACGTGCCTGCC
TCGGCCCGCCAGGAGGGGTGCCAGGACATCGCTACGCAGCTCATCTCCAACATGGACATTGACGTGATCC
TAGGTGGAGGCCGAAAGTACATGTTTCGCATGGGAACCCCAGACCCTGAGTACCCAGATGACTACAGCCA
AGGTGGGACCAGGCTGGACGGGAAGAATCTGGTGCAGGAATGGCTGGCGAAGCGCCAGGGTGCCCGGTAT
GTGTGGAACCGCACTGAGCTCATGCAGGCTTCCCTGGACCCGTCTGTGACCCATCTCATGGGTCTCTTTG
AGCCTGGAGACATGAAATACGAGATCCACCGAGACTCCACACTGGACCCCTCCCTGATGGAGATGACAGA
GGCTGCCCTGCGCCTGCTGAGCAGGAACCCCCGCGGCTTCTTCCTCTTCGTGGAGGGTGGTCGCATCGAC
CATGGTCATCATGAAAGCAGGGCTTACCGGGCACTGACTGAGACGATCATGTTCGACGACGCCATTGAGA
GGGCGGGCCAGCTCACCAGCGAGGAGGACACGCTGAGCCTCGTCACTGCCGACCACTCCCACGTCTTCTC
CTTCGGAGGCTACCCCCTGCGAGGGAGCTCCATCTTCGGGCTGGCCCCTGGCAAGGCCCGGGACAGGAAG
GCCTACACGGTCCTCCTATACGGAAACGGTCCAGGCTATGTGCTCAAGGACGGCGCCCGGCCGGATGTTA
CCGAGAGCGAGAGCGGGAGCCCCGAGTATCGGCAGCAGTCAGCAGTGCCCCTGGACGAAGAGACCCACGC
AGGCGAGGACGTGGCGGTGTTCGCGCGCGGCCCGCAGGCGCACCTGGTTCACGGCGTGCAGGAGCAGACC
TTCATAGCGCACGTCATGGCCTTCGCCGCCTGCCTGGAGCCCTACACCGCCTGCGACCTGGCGCCCCCCG
CCGGCACCACCGACGCCGCGCACCCGGGTGGCGGAGGACTGAACGACATCTTCGAGGCTCAGAAAATCGA
ATGGCACGAACATCACCATCACCATCACCATCACCATTAAGGCCGGCCTGTAGTCACTGGCACAACGCGT
TACCCGGTAAGCCAATCGGGTATACACGGTCGTCATACTGCAGACAGGGTTCTTCTACTTTGCAAGATAG
TCTTGAGTAGTAAAATAAATAGATAGAGAAAATCAGCCTCGACTGTGCCTTCTAGTTGCCAGCCATCTGT
TGTTTGCCCCTCCCCCGTGCCTTCCTTGACCCTGGAAGGTGCCACTCCCACTGTCCTTTCCTAATAAAAT
GAGGAAATTGCATCACAACACTCAACCCTATCTCGGTCTATTCTTTTGATTTATAAGGGATTTTGCCGAT
TTCGGCCTATTGGTTAAAAAATGAGCTGATTTAACAAAAATTTAACGCGAATTAATTCTGTGGAATGTGT
GTCAGTTAGGGTGTGGAAAGTCCCCAGGCTCCCCAGCAGGCAGAAGTATGCAAAGCATGCATCTCAATTA
GTCAGCAACCAGGTGTGGAAAGTCCCCAGGCTCCCCAGCAGGCAGAAGTATGCAAAGCATGCATCTCAAT
TAGTCAGCAACCATAGTCCCGCCCCTAACTCCGCCCATCCCGCCCCTAACTCCGCCCAGTTCCGCCCATT
CTCCGCCCCATGGCTGACTAATTTTTTTTATTTATGCAGAGGCCGAGGCCGCCTCTGCCTCTGAGCTATT
CCAGAAGTAGTGAGGAGGCTTTTTTGGAGGCCTAGGCTTTTGCAAAAAGCTCCCGGGAGCTTGTATATCC
ATTTTCGGATCTGATCAGCACGTGTTGACAATTAATCATCGGCATAGTATATCGGCATAGTATAATACGA
CAAGGTGAGGAACTAAACCATGACCGAGTACAAGCCCACGGTGCGCCTCGCCACCCGCGACGACGTCCCC
AGGGCCGTACGCACCCTCGCCGCCGCGTTCGCCGACTACCCCGCCACGCGCCACACCGTCGATCCGGACC
GCCACATCGAGCGGGTCACCGAGCTGCAAGAACTCTTCCTCACGCGCGTCGGGCTCGACATCGGCAAGGT
GTGGGTCGCGGACGACGGCGCCGCGGTGGCGGTCTGGACCACGCCGGAGAGCGTCGAAGCGGGGGCGGTG
TTCGCCGAGATCGGCCCGCGCATGGCCGAGTTGAGCGGTTCCCGGCTGGCCGCGCAGCAACAGATGGAAG
GCCTCCTGGCGCCGCACCGGCCCAAGGAGCCCGCGTGGTTCCTGGCCACCGTCGGCGTCTCGCCCGACCA
CCAGGGCAAGGGTCTGGGCAGCGCCGTCGTGCTCCCCGGAGTGGAGGCGGCCGAGCGCGCCGGGGTGCCC
GCCTTCCTGGAGACATCCGCGCCCCGCAACCTCCCCTTCTACGAGCGGCTCGGCTTCACCGTCACCGCCG
ACGTCGAGGTGCCCGAAGGACCGCGCACCTGGTGCATGACCCGCAAGCCCGGTGCCTGACACGTGCTACG
AGATTTCGATTCCACCGCCGCCTTCTATGAAAGGTTGGGCTTCGGAATCGTTTTCCGGGACGCCGGCTGG
ATGATCCTCCAGCGCGGGGATCTCATGCTGGAGTTCTTCGCCCACCCCAACTTGTTTATTGCAGCTTATA
ATGGTTACAAATAAAGCAATAGCATCACAAATTTCACAAATAAAGCATTTTTTTCACTGCATTCTAGTTG
TGGTTTGTCCAAACTCATCAATGTATCTTATCATGTCTGTATACCGTCGACCTCTAGCTAGAGCTTGGCG
TAATCATGGTCATTACCAATGCTTAATCAGTGAGGCACCTATCTCAGCGATCTGTCTATTTCGTTCATCC
ATAGTTGCCTGACTCCCCGTCGTGTAGATAACTACGATACGGGAGGGCTTACCATCTGGCCCCAGCGCTG
CGATGATACCGCGAGAACCACGCTCACCGGCTCCGGATTTATCAGCAATAAACCAGCCAGCCGGAAGGGC
CGAGCGCAGAAGTGGTCCTGCAACTTTATCCGCCTCCATCCAGTCTATTAATTGTTGCCGGGAAGCTAGA
GTAAGTAGTTCGCCAGTTAATAGTTTGCGCAACGTTGTTGCCATCGCTACAGGCATCGTGGTGTCACGCT
CGTCGTTTGGTATGGCTTCATTCAGCTCCGGTTCCCAACGATCAAGGCGAGTTACATGATCCCCCATGTT
GTGCAAAAAAGCGGTTAGCTCCTTCGGTCCTCCGATCGTTGTCAGAAGTAAGTTGGCCGCAGTGTTATCA
CTCATGGTTATGGCAGCACTGCATAATTCTCTTACTGTCATGCCATCCGTAAGATGCTTTTCTGTGACTG
GTGAGTACTCAACCAAGTCATTCTGAGAATAGTGTATGCGGCGACCGAGTTGCTCTTGCCCGGCGTCAAT
ACGGGATAATACCGCGCCACATAGCAGAACTTTAAAAGTGCTCATCATTGGAAAACGTTCTTCGGGGCGA
AAACTCTCAAGGATCTTACCGCTGTTGAGATCCAGTTCGATGTAACCCACTCGTGCACCCAACTGATCTT
CAGCATCTTTTACTTTCACCAGCGTTTCTGGGTGAGCAAAAACAGGAAGGCAAAATGCCGCAAAAAAGGG
AATAAGGGCGACACGGAAATGTTGAATACTCATATTCTTCCTT
Features (pLannotate 1.2.2; 24 found; start..end, strand, type, name):
    119..143     -  CDS            KanR (fragment): aminoglycoside phosphotransferase; aph(3')-Ia; confers resistance to kanamycin
    254..842     +  rep_origin     ori: high-copy-number ColE1/pMB1/pBR322/pUC origin of replication
   1067..1084    +  terminator     rrnB T2 terminator (fragment): transcription terminator T2 from the E. coli rrnB gene
   1109..1128    -  CDS            lacZα (fragment): LacZα fragment of β-galactosidase; lacZ fragment
   1584..1600    +  protein_bind   lac operator: The lac repressor binds to the lac operator to inhibit transcription in E. coli. This inhibition can be relieved by adding lactose or isopropyl-β-D-thiogalactopyranoside (IPTG). lac repressor encoded by lacI
   1843..2146    +  enhancer       CMV enhancer: human cytomegalovirus immediate early enhancer
   2147..2350    +  promoter       CMV promoter: human cytomegalovirus (CMV) immediate early promoter
   2486..2529    +  intron         CMV intron (fragment): modified intron A from human cytomegalovirus
   2581..2599    +  promoter       SP6 promoter: promoter for bacteriophage SP6 RNA polymerase
   2603..2640    +  CDS            IgH signal sequence (fragment): signal sequence from the mouse immunoglobulin heavy chain variable region
   2749..3408    +  CDS            TARM1 (fragment): TARM1_HUMAN - Experimental evidence at protein level: Swiss-Prot protein existence level 1. May act as receptor (By similarity). Negatively regulates TCR-mediated CD4(+) T cell proliferation and activation, possibly by binding an unknown ligand on the T cell surface (PubMed:26311901). Enhances Toll-like receptor-mediated production of pro-inflammatory cytokines by macrophages and neutrophils (By similarity). From Homo sapiens (Human).
   3505..3684    +  CDS            Comp (fragment): COMP_RAT - Experimental evidence at protein level: Swiss-Prot protein existence level 1. May play a role in the structural integrity of cartilage via its interaction with other extracellular matrix proteins such as the collagens and fibronectin. Can mediate the interaction of chondrocytes with the cartilage extracellular matrix through interaction with cell surface integrin receptors. Could play a role in the pathogenesis of osteoarthritis. Potent suppressor of apoptosis in both primary chondrocytes and transformed cells. Suppresses apoptosis by blocking the activation of caspase-3 and by indu
   3672..5124    +  CDS            SEAP (fragment): secreted alkaline phosphatase from human placenta The natural enzyme has a C-terminal transmembrane sequence that is replaced by a GPI anchor.
   5149..5190    +  CDS            AviTag™ (fragment): peptide tag that allows for enzymatic biotinylation
   5194..5217    +  CDS            8xHis: 8xHis affinity tag
   5363..5474    +  polyA_signal   bGH poly(A) signal: bovine growth hormone polyadenylation signal
   5475..5583    +  rep_origin     f1 ori (fragment): f1 bacteriophage origin of replication; arrow indicates direction of (+) strand synthesis
   5597..5926    +  promoter       SV40 promoter: SV40 enhancer and early promoter
   5974..6021    +  promoter       EM7 promoter: synthetic bacterial promoter&nbsp
   6040..6639    +  CDS            PuroR (fragment): puromycin N-acetyltransferase; pac from Streptomyces; confers resistance to puromycin
   6649..6774    +  CDS            ble (fragment): BLE_KLEPN - Experimental evidence at protein level: Swiss-Prot protein existence level 1. Binding protein with a strong affinity to the bleomycin family of antibiotics. Binds to CL990; an antimitotic-antibiotic compound. From Klebsiella pneumoniae.
   6769..6890    +  polyA_signal   SV40 poly(A) signal: SV40 polyadenylation signal
   6943..7803    -  CDS            AmpR: β-lactamase; bla; confers resistance to ampicillin, carbenicillin, and related antibiotics
   7806..89      -  promoter       AmpR promoter (fragment) (across the origin): bla
