[The description below was written by a language model from this plasmid's Addgene catalogue record and pLannotate feature annotations shown in this document.]
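Description:
pD649-HAsp-TARM1-COMP5AP-AviTag-9xHis is a mammalian expression plasmid built on the pD649 backbone for producing a secreted, multimerised form of the extracellular domain of human TARM1, an immunoglobulin-superfamily cell-surface protein. It is maintained in E. coli as a high-copy plasmid through a ColE1/pUC-type origin and is selected with ampicillin via the bla gene. The feature table also shows an SV40 early/EM7 promoter cassette driving puromycin N-acetyltransferase with an SV40 polyadenylation signal, which could in principle allow selection in mammalian cells. Small annotated fragments of KanR, lacZα, ble and the f1 origin appear to be backbone remnants rather than functional parts.

Expression is driven by the CMV immediate-early enhancer and promoter, followed by a portion of CMV intron A. An SP6 promoter sits just upstream of the coding region, where it serves as a sequencing primer site and could support in vitro transcription. The open reading frame begins with a signal peptide; the name indicates an HA-derived leader, while the automated annotation labels a fragment here as an IgH signal sequence. The 660 bp TARM1 ectodomain follows, cloned between retained NotI and AscI sites. It is fused in frame at its C terminus to the rat COMP coiled-coil segment, which assembles into pentamers, then to human placental alkaline phosphatase, an AviTag for enzymatic biotinylation, and a polyhistidine tag (9xHis by name, annotated as 8xHis). A bGH polyadenylation signal ends the transcript.

The secreted product is a high-avidity pentameric protein with an enzymatic reporter, suited to detecting weak extracellular receptor–ligand binding. The plasmid belongs to a collection used to map a human IgSF cell-surface interactome. The depositor notes that some plasmids in the collection may carry an IS4-like transposase insertion upstream of the CMV promoter; none is annotated here.
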