Addgene plasmid #157220: pD649-HAsp-TARM1-COMP5AP-AviTag-9xHis
Purpose: Mammalian expression of cell-surface protein extracellular domain fused to COMP5AP-AviTag-9xHis. Protein is secreted from cells.
Depositing lab: Chris Garcia. Depositing organization: Stanford University. Publication: A Human IgSF Cell-Surface Interactome Reveals a Complex Network of Protein-Protein Interactions. Wojtowicz WM, Vielmetter J, Fernandes RA, Siepe DH, Eastman CL, Chisholm GB, Cox S, Klock H, Anderson PW, Rue SM, Miller JJ, Glaser SM, Bragstad ML, Vance J, Lam AW, Lesley SA, Zinn K, Garcia KC. Cell. 2020 Aug 20;182(4):1027-1043.e17. doi: 10.1016/j.cell.2020.07.025. PubMed 32822567.
Backbone
  Vector backbone: pD649
  Backbone size w/o insert (bp): 7153
  Vector type: Mammalian Expression
Growth in bacteria
  Bacterial resistance: Ampicillin, 100 μg/mL
  Growth temperature: 37°C
  Growth strain: DH5alpha
  Copy number: High Copy
Gene/Insert
  Gene/Insert name: TARM1
  Species: H. sapiens (human)
  Insert size (bp): 660
  Entrez Gene: TARM1 (a.k.a. OLT-2)
  Promoter: CMV/SP6
  Tag / fusion protein: COMP5AP-AviTag-9xHis (C terminal on backbone)
  Cloning method: Restriction Enzyme; 5′ cloning site GCGGCCGC (not destroyed); 3′ cloning site GGCGCGCC (not destroyed)
  Sequencing primers: 5′ ATTTAGGTGACACTATAG; 3′ CGTCGCACTCCATCACGGTG
Resource information
  A portion of this plasmid was derived from a plasmid made by: synthesis by ThermoFisher
Terms and licenses: Academic/Nonprofit Terms; Industry Terms: Not Available to Industry
Depositor comments: Some plasmids in this collection may have an IS4-like element ISVsa5 family transposase upstream of the CMV promoter.
How to cite: pD649-HAsp-TARM1-COMP5AP-AviTag-9xHis was a gift from Chris Garcia (Addgene plasmid # 157220 ; http://n2t.net/addgene:157220 ; RRID:Addgene_157220)
