>Addgene plasmid #157220 | pD649-HAsp-TARM1-COMP5AP-AviTag-9xHis | depositor partial sequence | sequence record 303550 | insert (extracellular domain)
CAAGGCGATACAAGAGGCGACGGATCTCTGCCTAAGCCTTCTCTGTCTGCCTGGCCTTCTAGCGTGGTGC
CCGCCAATAGCAATGTGACCCTGAGATGTTGGACCCCTGCCAGAGGCGTGTCCTTCGTTCTGAGAAAAGG
CGGCATCATCCTGGAAAGCCCCAAGCCTCTGGATTCTACAGAGGGCGCTGCCGAGTTCCACCTGAACAAC
CTGAAAGTGCGGAACGCCGGCGAGTACACATGCGAGTACTACAGAAAGGCCTCTCCACACATCCTGAGCC
AGAGATCTGATGTCCTGCTGCTGCTGGTCACAGGCCACCTGAGCAAGCCCTTTCTGAGAACCTATCAGAG
GGGCACAGTGACCGCTGGCGGAAGAGTTACCCTGCAGTGTCAGAAGAGGGACCAGCTGTTCGTGCCCATC
ATGTTCGCCCTGCTGAAGGCCGGAACACCCTCTCCAATTCAGCTGCAGTCTCCTGCCGGCAAAGAGATCG
ACTTCAGCCTGGTGGATGTGACAGCCGGCGACGCCGGAAATTACAGCTGCATGTACTACCAGACAAAGAG
CCCCTTCTGGGCCAGCGAGCCTAGCGATCAGCTGGAAATCCTGGTTACCGTGCCTCCTGGCACCACCAGC
TCTAACTACAGCCTGGGCAACTTCGTCAGA
